Addgene plasmid #73189: pSLC-242
Purpose: Template plasmid which encodes chloramphenicol resistance gene for positive selection and a toxin gene (relE) under the control of rhamnose induceable promoter (PrhaB) for negative selection.
Depositing lab: Swaine Chen. Depositing organization: National University of Singapore. Publication: A set of powerful negative selection systems for unmodified Enterobacteriaceae. Khetrapal V, Mehershahi K, Rafee S, Chen S, Lim CL, Chen SL. Nucleic Acids Res. 2015 Jul 27;43(13):e83. doi: 10.1093/nar/gkv248. Epub 2015 Mar 23. PubMed 25800749.
Backbone
  Vector backbone: pSLC-217
  Backbone manufacturer: Swaine Chen Lab
  Backbone size w/o insert (bp): 4549
  Total vector size (bp): 4099
  Modifications to backbone: Changed kanamycin resistance gene to chloramphenicol
  Vector type: Bacterial Expression
Growth in bacteria
  Bacterial resistance: Chloramphenicol, 25 μg/mL
  Growth temperature: 37°C
  Growth strain: Pir1
  Growth instructions: Add 2% glucose
  Copy number: Unknown
Gene/Insert
  Gene/Insert name: chloramphenicol
  Species: Although Ampicillin gene is present, it was inactivated while cloning.
  Insert size (bp): 1159
  Entrez Gene: cat (a.k.a. pFL129_2)
  Promoter: chloramphenicol promoter
  Cloning method: Restriction Enzyme; 5′ cloning site ApaL1 (unknown if destroyed); 3′ cloning site SacII (unknown if destroyed)
  Sequencing primers: 5′ AGTACTGTTGTATTCATTAA
Terms and licenses: Academic/Nonprofit Terms; Industry Terms: Not Available to Industry
How to cite: pSLC-242 was a gift from Swaine Chen (Addgene plasmid # 73189 ; http://n2t.net/addgene:73189 ; RRID:Addgene_73189)
