[The description below was written by a language model from this plasmid's Addgene catalogue record and pLannotate feature annotations shown in this document.]
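Description:
pSLC-242 is a bacterial template plasmid carrying a dual positive/negative selection cassette for genetic manipulation of Enterobacteriaceae. It derives from pSLC-217, with that backbone's kanamycin resistance gene exchanged for a chloramphenicol marker. Replication depends on the R6K γ origin, which functions only when the R6K π initiator protein is supplied, so the plasmid is maintained in a pir-expressing host and cannot persist in ordinary strains. Selection is by chloramphenicol. β-lactamase sequence and its promoter are still present, but the feature table detects the coding region only as fragments, and the record states that the ampicillin gene was inactivated during cloning.

The cassette is bounded by two FRT sites, one full-length and one minimal. Within it, chloramphenicol acetyltransferase is expressed from its own cat promoter for positive selection. The E. coli toxin gene relE sits under the rhamnose-inducible, glucose-repressible rhaB promoter for negative selection and is followed by the phage λ tL3 terminator. RelE comes from the relBE toxin–antitoxin system, so inducing it with rhamnose counter-selects cells that still carry the cassette. Copies of the rrnB T1 and T2 terminators lie between the cat and relE units and again outside the cassette, presumably insulating the toxin from read-through transcription.

As a template, the plasmid is presumably used to amplify the cassette for insertion into a target locus, selecting first for chloramphenicol resistance and then against relE to recover replacement or loss. The flanking FRT sites would also permit FLP-mediated excision. The catalogue lists a total size of 4099 bp, whereas the annotated depositor sequence, described as a proposed full sequence, is 3,882 nt. The record does not explain this discrepancy.
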