Features (pLannotate 1.2.2; 16 found; start..end, strand, type, name):
     51..98      -  protein_bind   FRT: FLP-mediated recombination occurs in the 8-bp core sequence TCTAGAAA (Turan and Bode, 2011). FLP recombinase from the Saccharomyces cerevisiae 2μ plasmid
    115..774     -  CDS            CmR: chloramphenicol acetyltransferase; cat; confers resistance to chloramphenicol
    775..877     -  promoter       cat promoter: promoter of the E. coli cat gene encoding chloramphenicol acetyltransferase
   1082..1168    +  terminator     rrnB T1 terminator: Escherichia coli rrnB; transcription terminator T1 from the E. coli rrnB gene
   1260..1287    +  terminator     rrnB T2 terminator: transcription terminator T2 from the E. coli rrnB gene
   1303..1320    -  misc_feature   MCS (fragment): pUC18/19 multiple cloning site
   1490..1608    +  promoter       rhaB promoter: promoter of the E. coli rhaBAD operon, conferring tight induction with L-rhamnose and repression with D-glucose in the presence of RhaR and RhaS (Giacalone et al., 2006)
   1632..1916    +  CDS            relE: RELE_ECOLI - Experimental evidence at protein level: Swiss-Prot protein existence level 1. Cross-talk can occur between different TA systems. Ectopic expression of this toxin induces transcription of 7 tested TA systems (dinJ/yafQ, hicAB, mazEF, mqsRA, prlF(sohA)/yhaV, relBEF and yefM/yoeB) with specific cleavage of the relBEF mRNA produced immediately upstream and within the relB coding sequence. The cleaved mRNA can be translated into RelE, leading to a positive feedback cycle of RelE expression. The relBEF operon is required for transcription of the mazEF TA system operon during amino acid
   1979..2225    +  terminator     λ tL3 terminator: transcription terminator tL3 from phage λ
   2278..2311    -  protein_bind   FRT (minimal): supports FLP-mediated excision but not integration (Turan and Bode, 2011) FLP recombinase from the Saccharomyces cerevisiae 2μ plasmid
   2360..2742    -  rep_origin     R6K γ ori: γ replication origin from E. coli plasmid R6K; requires the R6K initiator protein pi for replication
   2814..3336    -  CDS            bla(M) (fragment): β-lactamase lacking the signal sequence; bla(M); allows cytosolic expression of β-lactamase
   3336..3455    -  CDS            AmpR (fragment): β-lactamase; bla; confers resistance to ampicillin, carbenicillin, and related antibiotics
   3456..3560    -  promoter       AmpR promoter: bla
   3650..3736    +  terminator     rrnB T1 terminator: Escherichia coli rrnB; transcription terminator T1 from the E. coli rrnB gene
   3828..3855    +  terminator     rrnB T2 terminator: transcription terminator T2 from the E. coli rrnB gene
>Addgene plasmid #73189 | pSLC-242 | depositor full sequence | sequence record 153071 | Proposed sequence of the full plasmid
AGATTGCAGCATTACACGTCTTGAGCGATTGTGTAGGCTGGAGCTGCTTCGAAGTTCCTATACTTTCTAG
AGAATAGGAACTTCGGAATAGGAACTTCATTTAAATGGCGCGCCTTACGCCCCGCCCTGCCACTCATCGC
AGTACTGTTGTAATTCATTAAGCATTCTGCCGACATGGAAGCCATCACAAACGGCATGATGAACCTGAAT
CGCCAGCGGCATCAGCACCTTGTCGCCTTGCGTATAATATTTGCCCATGGTGAAAACGGGGGCGAAGAAG
TTGTCCATATTGGCCACGTTTAAATCAAAACTGGTGAAACTCACCCAGGGATTGGCTGAGACGAAAAACA
TATTCTCAATAAACCCTTTAGGGAAATAGGCCAGGTTTTCACCGTAACACGCCACATCTTGCGAATATAT
GTGTAGAAACTGCCGGAAATCGTCGTGGTATTCACTCCAGAGCGATGAAAACGTTTCAGTTTGCTCATGG
AAAACGGTGTAACAAGGGTGAACACTATCCCATATCACCAGCTCACCGTCTTTCATTGCCATACGTAATT
CCGGATGAGCATTCATCAGGCGGGCAAGAATGTGAATAAAGGCCGGATAAAACTTGTGCTTATTTTTCTT
TACGGTCTTTAAAAAGGCCGTAATATCCAGCTGAACGGTCTGGTTATAGGTACATTGAGCAACTGACTGA
AATGCCTCAAAATGTTCTTTACGATGCCATTGGGATATATCAACGGTGGTATATCCAGTGATTTTTTTCT
CCATTTTAGCTTCCTTAGCTCCTGAAAATCTCGACAACTCAAAAAATACGCCCGGTAGTGATCTTATTTC
ATTATGGTGAAAGTTGGAACCTCTTACGTGCCGATCAACGTCTCATTTTCGCCAAAAGTTGGCCCAGGGC
TTCCCGGTATCAACAGGGACACCAGGATTTATTTATTCTGCGAAGTGATCTTCCGTCACAGGTAGGCGCG
CCGAAGTTCCTATACTCCGCGGCCCAAAGTGCCACCTGCATCGATGGCCCCCGATGGTAGTGTGGGGTCT
CCCCATGCGAGAGTAGGGAACTGCCAGGCATCAAATAAAACGAAAGGCTCAGTCGAAAGACTGGGCCTTT
CGTTTTATCTGTTGTTTGTCGGTGAACGCTCTCCTGAGTAGGACAAATCCGCCGGGAGCGGATTTGAACG
TTGCGAAGCAACGGCCCGGAGGGTGGCGGGCAGGACGCCCGCCATAAACTGCCAGGCATCAAATTAAGCA
GAAGGCCATCCTGACGGATGGCCTTTTTGCGTGGCCAGTGCCAAGCTTGCATGCCTGCAGCTGTCCGGAA
CTAGTCGAGGCCATGGTGGCCTCCTGATGTCGTCAACACGGCGAAATAGTAATCACGAGGTCAGGTTCTT
ACCTTAAATTTTCGACGGAAAACCACGTAAAAAACGTCGATTTTTCAAGATACAGCGTGAATTTTCAGGA
AATGCGGTGAGCATCACATCACCACAATTCAGCAAATTGTGAACATCATCACGTTCATCTTTCCCTGGTT
GCCAATGGCCCATTTTCCTGTCAGTAACGAGAAGGTCGCGAATTCAGGCGCTTTTTAGACTGGTCGTAAT
GAAATTCAGCAGGATCACCATATGGCGTATTTTCTGGATTTTGACGAGCGGGCACTAAAGGAATGGCGAA
AGCTGGGCTCGACGGTACGTGAACAGTTGAAAAAGAAGCTGGTTGAAGTACTTGAGTCACCCCGGATTGA
AGCAAACAAGCTCCGTGGTATGCCTGATTGTTACAAGATTAAGCTCCGGTCTTCAGGCTATCGCCTTGTA
TACCAGGTTATAGACGAGAAAGTTGTCGTTTTCGTGATTTCTGTTGGGAAAAGAGAACGCTCGGAAGTAT
ATAGCGAGGCGGTCAAACGCATTCTCTGAGGATCCGCGAATTCTCATGTTTGACAGCTTATCACTGATCA
GTGAATTAATGGCGATGACGCATCCTCACGATAATATCCGGGTAGGCGCAATCACTTTCGTCTCTACTCC
GTTACAAAGCGAGGCTGGGTATTTCCCGGCCTTTCTGTTATCCGAAATCCACTGAAAGCACAGCGGCTGG
CTGAGGAGATAAATAATAAACGAGGGGCTGTATGCACAAAGCATCTTCTGTTGAGTTAAGAACGAGTATC
GAGATGGCACATAGCCTTGCTCAAATTGGAATCAGGTTTGTGCCAATACCAGTAGAAACAGACGAAGAAG
CTAGCTTTGCACTGGATGGGGACGTCGATCCTGCTCTGAAGTTCCTATACTTTCTAGAGAATAGGAACTT
CGGAATAGGAACTAAGGAGGATATTCATATGGACCATGGCTAATTCCCATGTCAGCCGTTAAGTGTTCCT
GTGTCACTGAAAATTGCTTTGAGAGGCTCTAAGGGCTTCTCAGTGCGTTACATCCCTGGCTTGTTGTCCA
CAACCGTTAAACCTTAAAAGCTTTAAAAGCCTTATATATTCTTTTTTTTCTTATAAAACTTAAAACCTTA
GAGGCTATTTAAGTTGCTGATTTATATTAATTTTATTGTTCAAACATGAGAGCTTAGTACGTGAAACATG
AGAGCTTAGTACGTTAGCCATGAGAGCTTAGTACGTTAGCCATGAGGGTTTAGTTCGTTAAACATGAGAG
CTTAGTACGTTAAACATGAGAGCTTAGTACGTGAAACATGAGAGCTTAGTACGTACTATCAACAGGTTGA
ACTGCGGATCTTGCGGCCGCAAAAATTAAAAATGAAGTTTTAAATCAATCTAAAGTATATATGAGTAAAC
TTGGTCTGACAGTTACCAATGCTTAATCAGTGAGGCACCTATCTCAGCGATCTGTCTATTTCGTTCATCC
ATAGTTGCCTGACTCCCCGTCGTGTAGATAACTACGATACGGGAGGGCTTACCATCTGGCCCCAGTGCTG
CAATGATACCGCGAGACCCACGCTCACCGGCTCCAGATTTATCAGCAATAAACCAGCCAGCCGGAAGGGC
CGAGCGCAGAAGTGGTCCTGCAACTTTATCCGCCTCCATCCAGTCTATTAATTGTTGCCGGGAAGCTAGA
GTAAGTAGTTCGCCAGTTAATAGTTTGCGCAACGTTGTTGCCATTGCTACAGGCATCGTGGTGTCACGCT
CGTCGTTTGGTATGGCTTCATTCAGCTCCGGTTCCCAACGATCAAGGCGAGTTACATGATCCCCCATGTT
GTGCAAAAAAGCGGTTAGCTCCTTCGGTCCTCCGATCGTTGTCAGAAGTAAGTTGGCCGCAGTGTTATCA
CTCATGGTTATGGCAGCACTGCATAATTCTCTTACTGTCATGCCATGCACCCAACTGATCTTCAGCATCT
TTTACTTTCACCAGCGTTTCTGGGTGAGCAAAAACAGGAAGGCAAAATGCCGCAAAAAAGGGAATAAGGG
CGACACGGAAATGTTGAATACTCATACTCTTCCTTTTTCAATATTATTGAAGCATTTATCAGGGTTATTG
TCTCATGAGCGGATACATATTTGAATGTATTTAGAAAAATAAACAAATAGGGGTTCCGCGCACATTTCCC
CGAAAAGTGCCACCTGCATCGATGGCCCCCGATGGTAGTGTGGGGTCTCCCCATGCGAGAGTAGGGAACT
GCCAGGCATCAAATAAAATGAAAGGCTCAGTCGAAAGACTGGGCCTTTCGTTTTATCTGTTGTTTGTCGG
TGAACGCTCTCCTGAGTAGGACAAATCCGCCGGGAGCGGATTTGAACGTTGCGAAGCAACGGCCCGGAGG
GTGGCGGGCAGGACGCCCGCCATAAACTGCCAGGCATCAAATTAAGCAGAAGGCCATCCTGACGGATGGC
CTTTTTGCGTGGCCAGTGCCAAGCTTGCATGC
