>Addgene plasmid #73189 | pSLC-242 | depositor partial sequence | sequence record 134633 | AGTACTGTTGTATTCATTAA
AGTACTGTTGTATTCATTAAGCATCTGCCGACATGGAAGCCATCACAAACGGCATGATGAACCTGAATCG
CCAGCGGCATCAGCACCTTGTCGCCTTGCGTATAATATTTGCCCATGGTGAAAACGGGGGCGAAGAAGTT
GTCCATATTGGCCACGTTTAAATCAAAACTGGTGAAACTCACCCAGGGATTGGCTGAGACGAAAAACATA
TTCTCAATAAACCCTTTAGGGAAATAGGCCAGGTTTTCACCGTAACACGCCACATCTTGCGAATATATGT
GTAGAAACTGCCGGAAATCGTCGTGGTATTCACTCCAGAGCGATGAAAACGTTTCAGTTTGCTCATGGAA
AACGGTGTAACAAGGGTGAACACTATCCCATATCACCAGCTCACCGTCTTTCATTGCCATACGTAATTCC
GGATGAGCATTCATCAGGCGGGCAAGAATGTGAATAAAGGCCGGATAAAACTTGTGCTTATTTTTCTTTA
CGGTCTTTAAAAAGGCCGTAATATCCAGCTGAACGGTCTGGTTATAGGTACATTGAGCAACTGACTGAAA
TGCCTCAAAATGTTCTTTACGATGCCATTGGGATATATCAACGGTGGTATATCCAGTGATTTTTTTCTCC
ATTTTAGCTTCCTTAGCTCCTGAAAATCTCGACAACTCAAAAAATACGCCCGGTAGTGATCTTATTTCAT
TATGGTGAAAGTTGGAACCTCTTACGTGCCGATCAACGTCTCATTTTCGCCAAAAGTTGGCCCAGGGCTT
CCCGGTATCAACAGGGACACCAGGATTTATTTATTCTGCGAAGTGATCTTCCGTCACAGGTAGGCGCGCC
