>Addgene plasmid #73189 | pSLC-242 | addgene partial sequence | sequence record 151857 | pRJPaph-R1 5'-GGAAATCGTCGTGGTATTCAc-3'
CTCATGGAAAACGGTGTAACAAGGGTGAACACTATCCCATATCACCAGCTCACCGTCTTTCATTGCCATA
CGTAATTCCGGATGAGCATTCATCAGGCGGGCAAGAATGTGAATAAAGGCCGGATAAAACTTGTGCTTAT
TTTTCTTTACGGTCTTTAAAAAGGCCGTAATATCCAGCTGAACGGTCTGGTTATAGGTACATTGAGCAAC
TGACTGAAATGCCTCAAAATGTTCTTTACGATGCCATTGGGATATATCAACGGTGGTATATCCAGTGATT
TTTTTCTCCATTTTAGCTTCCTTAGCTCCTGAAAATCTCGACAACTCAAAAAATACGCCCGGTAGTGATC
TTATTTCATTATGGTGAAAGTTGGAACCTCTTACGTGCCGATCAACGTCTCATTTTCGCCAAAAGTTGGC
CCAGGGCTTCCCGGTATCAACAGGGACACCAGGATTTATTTATTCTGCGAAGTGATCTTCCGTCACAGGT
AGGCGCGCCGAAGTTCCTATACTCCGCGGCCCAAAGTGCCACCTGCATCGATGGCCCCCGATGGTAGTGT
GGGGTCTCCCCATGCGAGAGTAGGGAACTGCCAGGCATCAAATAAAACGAAAGGCTCAGTCGAAAGACTG
GGCCTTTCGTTTTATCTGTTGTTTGTCGGTGAACGCTCTCCTGAGTAGGACAAATCCGCCGGGAGCGGAT
TTGAACGTTGCGAAGCAACGGCCCGGAGGGTGGCGG
