>Addgene plasmid #73189 | pSLC-242 | addgene partial sequence | sequence record 151882 | CAT-F2 5'-ccgttttcaccatgggcaa-3'
TGCTGATGCCGCTGGCGATTCAGGTTCATCATGCCGTTTGTGATGGCTTCCATGTCGGCAGAATGCTTAA
TGAATTACAACAGTACTGCGATGAGTGGCAGGGCGGGGCGTAAGGCGCGCCATTTAAATGAAGTTCCTAT
TCCGAAGTTCCTATTCTCTAGAAAGTATAGGAACTTCGAAGCAGCTCCAGCCTACACAATCGCTCAAGAC
GTGTAATGCTGCAATCTGCATGCAAGCTTGGCACTGGCCACGCAAAAAGGCCATCCGTCAGGATGGCCTT
CTGCTTAATTTGATGCCTGGCAGTTTATGGCGGGCGTCCTGCCCGCCACCCTCCGGGCCGTTGCTTCGCA
ACGTTCAAATCCGCTCCCGGCGGATTTGTCCTACTCAGGAGAGCGTTCACCGACAAACAACAGATAAAAC
GAAAGGCCCAGTCTTTCGACTGAGCCTTTCATTTTATTTGATGCCTGGCAGTTCCCTACTCTCGCATGGG
GAGACCCCACACTACCATCGGGGGCCATCGATGCAGGTGGCACTTTTCGGGGAAATGTGCGCGGAACCCC
TATTTGTTTATTTTTCTAAATACATTCAAATATGTATCCGCTCATGAGACAATAACCCTGATAAATGCTT
CAATAATATTGAAAAAGGAAGAGTATGAGTATTCAACATTTCCGTGTCGCCCTTATTCCCTTTTTTGCGG
CATTTTGCCTTCCTGTTTTTGCTCACCCAGAAACGCTGGTGAAAGTAAAAGATGCTGAAGATCAGTTGGG
TGCATGGCATGACAGTAAGAGAATTATGCAGTGCTGCCATAACCATGAGTGATAACACTGCGGCCAACTT
ACTTCTGACAACGATCGGAGGACCGAAGGAGCTAACCGCTTTTTTGCACAACATGGGGGATCATGTAACT
CGCCTTGATCGTTGGGAACCGGAGCTGAATGAAGCCATACCAAACGACGAGCGTGACACCACGATGCCTG
TAGCAATGGCAACAACGTTGCGCAAACTATTAACTGGCGAACTACTTACTCTAGCTTCCCGGCAACAATT
AATAGACTGGATGGAGGCGGATAAAGTTGCAGGACCACTTCTGCGCTCGGCCCTTCCGGCTGG
