>Addgene plasmid #73189 | pSLC-242 | addgene partial sequence | sequence record 152794 | rhaB-Fwd 5'-GTTCATCTTTCCCTGGTTGC-3'
TAACGAGAAGGTCGCGAATTCAGGCGCTTTTTAGACTGGTCGTAATGAAATTCAGCAGGATCACCATATG
GCGTATTTTCTGGATTTTGACGAGCGGGCACTAAAGGAATGGCGAAAGCTGGGCTCGACGGTACGTGAAC
AGTTGAAAAAGAAGCTGGTTGAAGTACTTGAGTCACCCCGGATTGAAGCAAACAAGCTCCGTGGTATGCC
TGATTGTTACAAGATTAAGCTCCGGTCTTCAGGCTATCGCCTTGTATACCAGGTTATAGACGAGAAAGTT
GTCGTTTTCGTGATTTCTGTTGGGAAAAGAGAACGCTCGGAAGTATATAGCGAGGCGGTCAAACGCATTC
TCTGAGGATCCGCGAATTCTCATGTTTGACAGCTTATCACTGATCAGTGAATTAATGGCGATGACGCATC
CTCACGATAATATCCGGGTAGGCGCAATCACTTTCGTCTCTACTCCGTTACAAAGCGAGGCTGGGTATTT
CCCGGCCTTTCTGTTATCCGAAATCCACTGAAAGCACAGCGGCTGGCTGAGGAGATAAATAATAAACGAG
GGGCTGTATGCACAAAGCATCTTCTGTTGAGTTAAGAACGAGTATCGAGATGGCACATAGCCTTGCTCAA
ATTGGAATCAGGTTTGTGCCAATACCAGTAGAAACAGACGAAGAAGCTAGCTTTGCACTGGATGGGGACG
TCAGGATCGCTCTGAAGTTCCTATACTTTCTAGAGAATAGGAACTTCGGAATAGGAACTAAGGAGGATAT
TCATATGGACCATGGCTAATTCCCATGTCAGCCGTTAAGTGTTCCTGTGTCACTCAAAATTGCTTTGAGA
GGCTCTAAGGGCTTCTCAGTGCGTTACATCCCTGGCTTGTTGTCCACAACCGTTAAACCTTAAAAGCTTT
AAAAGCCTTATATATTCTTTTTTTT
